Addgene plasmid #36099: pEBB-TB
Purpose: (Empty Backbone)
Depositing lab: Ezra Burstein. Depositing organization: University of Michigan. Publication: A bimolecular affinity purification method under denaturing conditions for rapid isolation of a ubiquitinated protein for mass spectrometry analysis. Maine GN, Li H, Zaidi IW, Basrur V, Elenitoba-Johnson KS, Burstein E. Nat Protoc. 2010 Aug;5(8):1447-59. Epub 2010 Jul 22. 10.1038/nprot.2010.109 PubMed 20671728.
Backbone
  Vector backbone: pEBB
  Backbone size (bp): 5450
  Modifications to backbone: BT-tag (biotinilation site from P.freudenreichia transcarboxilase, separated from MCS by TEV-site)
  Vector type: Mammalian Expression
  Promoter: EF1a
  Tag / fusion protein: BT-tag (C terminal on insert)
Growth in bacteria
  Bacterial resistance: Ampicillin, 100 μg/mL
  Growth temperature: 37°C
  Growth strain: DH5alpha
  Copy number: High Copy
Gene/Insert
  Cloning method: Restriction Enzyme
  Sequencing primers: 5′ CTCAAGCCTCAGACAGTGG; 3′ GAGGGGTGCAAGGACCCAG
Terms and licenses: Academic/Nonprofit Terms; Industry Terms: Not Available to Industry
Depositor comments: After mammal transfection, supplement fresh media with 4 uM Biotin to "charge" tag by Biotin. Allow cells to grow for about 48 h before the purification steps.
How to cite: pEBB-TB was a gift from Ezra Burstein (Addgene plasmid # 36099 ; http://n2t.net/addgene:36099 ; RRID:Addgene_36099)
