[The description below was written by a language model from this plasmid's Addgene catalogue record and pLannotate feature annotations shown in this document.]
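Description:
pEBB-TB is an empty mammalian expression backbone derived from pEBB, designed to add a C-terminal, TEV-cleavable biotinylation tag to a protein of interest. Transcription is driven by the strong constitutive human EF-1α promoter, which lies upstream of a multiple cloning site into which an open reading frame is inserted by restriction cloning. Downstream of the cloning site, the catalogue describes a TEV protease recognition site followed by the BT-tag. This tag is a fragment of the biotinyl 1.3S carboxyl carrier subunit of Propionibacterium freudenreichii transcarboxylase, annotated in the sequence as a short BCCP fragment. The domain is biotinylated in transfected mammalian cells, so the fusion protein can be captured on avidin or streptavidin matrices. A G-CSF stem-loop destabilising element is annotated just after the tag, presumably as part of 3′ untranslated sequence, but no polyadenylation signal is annotated in the feature table.

The plasmid is propagated in E. coli at high copy from a ColE1/pUC-type origin and selected with ampicillin through the β-lactamase gene and its own promoter. An M13 phage origin is also present. The remaining annotations are an SV40 early promoter segment, a small t antigen fragment, lac regulatory elements, and lacI, lacZα, bom and rop fragments. These appear to be remnants of the vector's construction history rather than functional cassettes. The deposited sequence is 5,678 nt, slightly larger than the listed backbone size, consistent with the added tag. The associated publication uses this type of vector for bimolecular affinity purification under denaturing conditions, in which the very tight biotin–streptavidin interaction allows a ubiquitinated protein to be isolated for mass spectrometry.
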