Features (pLannotate 1.2.2; 17 found; start..end, strand, type, name):
      2..94      +  CDS            lacI (fragment): lac repressor; lacI; The lac repressor binds to the lac operator to inhibit transcription in E. coli. This inhibition can be relieved by adding lactose or isopropyl-β-D-thiogalactopyranoside (IPTG).
    107..128     +  protein_bind   CAP binding site: CAP binding activates transcription in the presence of cAMP. E. coli catabolite activator protein
    143..173     +  promoter       lac promoter: promoter for the E. coli lac operon
    181..197     +  protein_bind   lac operator: The lac repressor binds to the lac operator to inhibit transcription in E. coli. This inhibition can be relieved by adding lactose or isopropyl-β-D-thiogalactopyranoside (IPTG). lac repressor encoded by lacI
    252..462     +  promoter       SV40 promoter: SV40 early promoter
    484..550     +  CDS            small t antigen (fragment): SV40 (simian virus 40) small t antigen
    558..1739    +  promoter       EF-1α promoter: strong constitutive promoter for human elongation factor EF-1α
   1898..2125    +  CDS            BCCP_PROFR (fragment): Experimental evidence at protein level: Swiss-Prot protein existence level 1. The biotinyl 1.3S subunit serves as a carboxyl carrier between the substrate-binding sites on the 12S and 5S subunits. From Propionibacterium freudenreichii subsp. shermanii.
   2147..2239    +  ncRNA          G-CSF SLDE: Accession: RF00183 - G-CSF factor stem-loop destabilising element (SLDE)
   2808..2965    +  CDS            lacZα (fragment): LacZα fragment of β-galactosidase; lacZ fragment
   2971..3022    -  misc_feature   bom (fragment): basis of mobility region from pBR322
   3041..3421    +  rep_origin     M13 ori (sequence partly withheld): M13 bacteriophage origin of replication; arrow indicates direction of (+) strand synthesis
   3497..3546    -  misc_feature   bom (fragment): basis of mobility region from pBR322
   3648..3683    -  CDS            rop (fragment): Rop protein, which maintains plasmids at low copy number; rop
   3778..3882    +  promoter       AmpR promoter: bla
   3883..4743    +  CDS            AmpR: β-lactamase; bla; confers resistance to ampicillin, carbenicillin, and related antibiotics
   4914..5502    +  rep_origin     ori: high-copy-number ColE1/pMB1/pBR322/pUC origin of replication
>Addgene plasmid #36099 | pEBB-TB | depositor full sequence | sequence record 44716 | pEBB-TB sequence 5678 bps
AGCGCCCAATACGCAAACCGCCTCTCCCCGCGCGTTGGCCGATTCATTAATGCAGCTGGCACGACAGGTT
TCCCGACTGGAAAGCGGGCAGTGAGCGCAACGCAATTAATGTGAGTTAGCTCACTCATTAGGCACCCCAG
GCTTTACACTTTATGCTTCCGGCTCGTATGTTGTGTGGAATTGTGAGCGGATAACAATTTCACACAGGAA
ACAGCTATGACCATGATTACGCCAAGCTTCCAGGCTCCCCAGCAGGCAGAAGTATGCAAAGCATGCATCT
CAATTAGTCAGCAACCATAGTCCCGCCCCTAACTCCGCCCATCCCGCCCCTAACTCCGCCCAGTTCCGCC
CATTCTCCGCCCCATGGCTGACTAATTTTTTTTATTTATGCAGAGGCCGAGGCCGCCTCGGCCTCTGAGC
TATTCCAGAAGTAGTGAGGAGGCTTTTTTGGAGGCCTAGGCTTTTGCAAAAAGCTTTGCAAAGATGGATA
AAGTTTTAAACAGAGAGGAATCTTTGCAGCTAATGGACCTTCTAGGTCTTGAAAGGAGTGGGAATTGGCT
CCGGTGCCCGTCAGTGGGCAGAGCGCACATCGCCCACAGTCCCCGAGAAGTTGGGGGGAGGGGTCGGCAA
TTGAACCGGTGCCTAGAGAAGGTGGCGCGGGGTAAACTGGGAAAGTGATGTCGTGTACTGGCTCCGCCTT
TTTCCCGAGGGTGGGGGAGAACCGTATATAAGTGCAGTAGTCGCCGTGAACGTTCTTTTTCGCAACGGGT
TTGCCGCCAGAACACAGGTAAGTGCCGTGTGTGGTTCCCGCGGGCCTGGCCTCTTTACGGGTTATGGCCC
TTGCGTGCCTTGAATTACTTCCACGCCCCTGGCTGCAGTACGTGATTCTTGATCCCGAGCTTCGGGTTGG
AAGTGGGTGGGAGAGTTCGAGGCCTTGCGCTTAAGGAGCCCCTTCGCCTCGTGCTTGAGTTGAGGCCTGG
CCTGGGCGCTGGGGCCGCCGCGTGCGAATCTGGTGGCACCTTCGCGCCTGTCTCGCTGCTTTCGATAAGT
CTCTAGCCATTTAAAATTTTTGATGACCTGCTGCGACGCTTTTTTTCTGGCAAGATAGTCTTGTAAATGC
GGGCCAAGATCTGCACACTGGTATTTCGGTTTTTGGGGCCGCGGGCGGCGACGGGGCCCGTGCGTCCCAG
CGCACATGTTCGGCGAGGCGGGGCCTGCGAGCGCGGCCACCGAGAATCGGACGGGGGTAGTCTCAAGCTG
GCCGGCCTGCTCTGGTGCCTGGCCTCGCGCCGCCGTGTATCGCCCCGCCCTGGGCGGCAAGGCTGGCCCG
GTCGGCACCAGTTGCGTGAGCGGAAAGATGGCCGCTTCCCGGCCCTGCTGCAGGGAGCTCAAAATGGAGG
ACGCGGCGCTCGGGAGAGCGGGCGGGTGAGTCACCCACACAAAGGAAAAGGGCCTTTCCGTCCTCAGCCG
TCGCTTCATGTGACTCCACGGAGTACCGGGCGCCGTCCAGGCACCTCGATTAGTTCTCGAGCTTTTGGAG
TACGTCGTCTTTAGGTTGGGGGGAGGGGTTTTATGCGATGGAGTTTCCCCACACTGAGTGGGTGGAGACT
GAAGTTAGGCCAGCTTGGCACTTGATGTAATTCTCCTTGGAATTTGCCCTTTTTGAGTTTGGATCTTGGT
TCATTCTCAAGCCTCAGACAGTGGTTCAAAGTTTTTTTCTTCCATTTCAGGTGTCGTGAGGAATTCTCTA
GAGATCCCTCGACCTCGAGATCCATTGTGCTGGATCCACTAGTGGTACCATCGATGCGGCCGCGACTACG
ATATACCCACAACCGCCAGCGAGAATCTGTACTTTCAATCAGAGTTAAAAACCGCCGCACTAGCTCAACA
TGACGAGGCTGCTGGAAAGGCCGGTGAAGGTGAAATCCCTGCCCCTCTTGCTGGTACCGTTTCTAAGATA
CTGGTAAAAGAAGGTGACACTGTTAAAGCTGGTCAAACAGTTCTGGTGCTGGAGGCTATGAAAATGGAGA
CAGAAATTAACGCTCCTACTGACGGAAAAGTTGAAAAGGTGTTAGTTAAGGAAAGAGATGCTGTTCAAGG
TGGTCAAGGTCTAATCAAGATCGGCGTTTAAGGGCCGCGACTCTAGAGTGAGGGTCCCCACCTGGGACCC
TTGAGAGTATCAGGTCTCCCACGTGGGAGACAAGAAATCCCTGTTTAATATTTAAACAGCAGTGTTCCCC
ATCTGGGTCCTTGCACCCCTCACTCTGGCCTCAGCCGACTGCACAGCGGCCCCTGCATCCCCTTGGCTGT
GAGGCCCCTGGACAAGCAGAGGTGGCCAGAGCTGGGAGGCATGGCCCTGGGGTCCCACGAATTTGCTGGG
GAATCTCGTTTTTCTTCTTAAGACTTTTGGGACATGGTTTGACTCCCGAACATCACCGACGCGTCTCCTG
TTTTTCTGGGTGGCCTCGGGACACCTGCCCTGCCCCCACGAGGGTCAGGACTGTGACTCTTTTTAGGGCC
AGGCAGGTGCCTGGACATTTGCCTTGCTGGACGGGGACTGGGGATGTGGGAGGGAGCAGACAGGAGGAAT
CATGTCAGGCCTGTGTGTGAAAGGAAGCTCCACTGTCACCCTCCACCTCTTCACCCCCCACTCACCAGTG
TCCCCTCCACTGTCACATTGTAACTGAACTTCAGGATAATAAAGTGTTTGCCTCCAAAAAAAAAAAAAAA
AAAAAAAAAAAAAAAAAAAAAAAAAAAAAAAAAAAAAAAAAAAAAAAAAAAAAAAAAAAAAAAAAAAAAA
AAAAAGAATTCACTGGCCGTCGTTTTACAACGTCGTGACTGGGAAAACCCTGGCGTTACCCAACTTAATC
GCCTTGCAGCACATCCCCCTTTCGCCAGCTGGCGTAATAGCGAAGAGGCCCGCACCGATCGCCCTTCCCA
ACAGTTGCGCAGCCTGAATGGCGAATGGCGCCTGATGCGGTATTTTCTCCTTACGCATCTGTGCGGTATT
TCACACCGCATA
[142 nt withheld, positions 3023-3164]
C
[141 nt withheld, positions 3166-3306]
CCTTTGACGTTGGAGTCCACGTTCTTT
[37 nt withheld, positions 3334-3370]
ACCCTATCTCGGGCTATTCTTTTGATTTATAAGGGATTTTGCCGATTTCGGCCTATTGGTTAAAAAATGA
GCTGATTTAACAAAAATTTAACGCGAATTTTAACAAAATATTAACGTTTACAATTTTATGGTGCACTCTC
AGTACAATCTGCTCTGATGCCGCATAGTTAAGCCAGCCCCGACACCCGCCAACACCCGCTGACGCGCCCT
GACGGGCTTGTCTGCTCCCGGCATCCGCTTACAGACAAGCTGTGACCGTCTCCGGGAGCTGCATGTGTCA
GAGGTTTTCACCGTCATCACCGAAACGCGCGAGACGAAAGGGCCTCGTGATACGCCTATTTTTATAGGTT
AATGTCATGATAATAATGGTTTCTTAGACGTCAGGTGGCACTTTTCGGGGAAATGTGCGCGGAACCCCTA
TTTGTTTATTTTTCTAAATACATTCAAATATGTATCCGCTCATGAGACAATAACCCTGATAAATGCTTCA
ATAATATTGAAAAAGGAAGAGTATGAGTATTCAACATTTCCGTGTCGCCCTTATTCCCTTTTTTGCGGCA
TTTTGCCTTCCTGTTTTTGCTCACCCAGAAACGCTGGTGAAAGTAAAAGATGCTGAAGATCAGTTGGGTG
CACGAGTGGGTTACATCGAACTGGATCTCAACAGCGGTAAGATCCTTGAGAGTTTTCGCCCCGAAGAACG
TTTTCCAATGATGAGCACTTTTAAAGTTCTGCTATGTGGCGCGGTATTATCCCGTATTGACGCCGGGCAA
GAGCAACTCGGTCGCCGCATACACTATTCTCAGAATGACTTGGTTGAGTACTCACCAGTCACAGAAAAGC
ATCTTACGGATGGCATGACAGTAAGAGAATTATGCAGTGCTGCCATAACCATGAGTGATAACACTGCGGC
CAACTTACTTCTGACAACGATCGGAGGACCGAAGGAGCTAACCGCTTTTTTGCACAACATGGGGGATCAT
GTAACTCGCCTTGATCGTTGGGAACCGGAGCTGAATGAAGCCATACCAAACGACGAGCGTGACACCACGA
TGCCTGTAGCAATGGCAACAACGTTGCGCAAACTATTAACTGGCGAACTACTTACTCTAGCTTCCCGGCA
ACAATTAATAGACTGGATGGAGGCGGATAAAGTTGCAGGACCACTTCTGCGCTCGGCCCTTCCGGCTGGC
TGGTTTATTGCTGATAAATCTGGAGCCGGTGAGCGTGGGTCTCGCGGTATCATTGCAGCACTGGGGCCAG
ATGGTAAGCCCTCCCGTATCGTAGTTATCTACACGACGGGGAGTCAGGCAACTATGGATGAACGAAATAG
ACAGATCGCTGAGATAGGTGCCTCACTGATTAAGCATTGGTAACTGTCAGACCAAGTTTACTCATATATA
CTTTAGATTGATTTAAAACTTCATTTTTAATTTAAAAGGATCTAGGTGAAGATCCTTTTTGATAATCTCA
TGACCAAAATCCCTTAACGTGAGTTTTCGTTCCACTGAGCGTCAGACCCCGTAGAAAAGATCAAAGGATC
TTCTTGAGATCCTTTTTTTCTGCGCGTAATCTGCTGCTTGCAAACAAAAAAACCACCGCTACCAGCGGTG
GTTTGTTTGCCGGATCAAGAGCTACCAACTCTTTTTCCGAAGGTAACTGGCTTCAGCAGAGCGCAGATAC
CAAATACTGTCCTTCTAGTGTAGCCGTAGTTAGGCCACCACTTCAAGAACTCTGTAGCACCGCCTACATA
CCTCGCTCTGCTAATCCTGTTACCAGTGGCTGCTGCCAGTGGCGATAAGTCGTGTCTTACCGGGTTGGAC
TCAAGACGATAGTTACCGGATAAGGCGCAGCGGTCGGGCTGAACGGGGGGTTCGTGCACACAGCCCAGCT
TGGAGCGAACGACCTACACCGAACTGAGATACCTACAGCGTGAGCTATGAGAAAGCGCCACGCTTCCCGA
AGGGAGAAAGGCGGACAGGTATCCGGTAAGCGGCAGGGTCGGAACAGGAGAGCGCACGAGGGAGCTTCCA
GGGGGAAACGCCTGGTATCTTTATAGTCCTGTCGGGTTTCGCCACCTCTGACTTGAGCGTCGATTTTTGT
GATGCTCGTCAGGGGGGCGGAGCCTATGGAAAAACGCCAGCAACGCGGCCTTTTTACGGTTCCTGGCCTT
TTGCTGGCCTTTTGCTCACATGTTCTTTCCTGCGTTATCCCCTGATTCTGTGGATAACCGTATTACCGCC
TTTGAGTGAGCTGATACCGCTCGCCGCAGCCGAACGACCGAGCGCAGCGAGTCAGTGAGCGAGGAAGC
