>Addgene plasmid #36099 | pEBB-TB | addgene partial sequence | sequence record 47537 | EF1a-fwd
TTCTCTAGAGATCCCTCGACCTCGAGATCCATTGTGCTGGATCCACTAGTGGTACCATCGATGCGGCCGC
CGACTACGATATACCCACAACCGCCAGCGAGAATCTGTACTTTCAATCAGAGTTAAAAACCGCCGCACTA
GCTCAACATGACGAGGCTGCTGGAAAGGCCGGTGAAGGTGAAATCCCTGCCCCTCTTGCTGGTACCGTTT
CTAAGATACTGGTAAAAGAAGGTGACACTGTTAAAGCTGGTCAAACAGTTCTGGTGCTGGAGGCTATGAA
AATGGAGACAGAAATTAACGCTCCTACTGACGGAAAAGTTGAAAAGGTGTTAGTTAAGGAAAGAGATGCT
GTTCAAGGTGGTCAAGGTCTAATCAAGATCGGCGTTTAAGGGCCGCGACTCTAGAGTGAGGGTCCCCACC
TGGGACCCTTGAGAGTATCAGGTCTCCCACGTGGGAGACAAGAAATCCCTGTTTAATATTTAAACAGCAG
TGTTCCCCATCTGGGTCCTTGCACCCCTCACTCTGGCCTCAGCCGACTGCACAGCGGCCCCTGCATCCCC
TTGGCTGTGAGGCCCCTGGACAAGCAGAGGTGGCCAGAGCTGGGAGGCATGGCCCTGGGGTCCCACGAAT
TTGCTGGGGAATCTCGTTTTTCTTCTTAAGACTTTTGGGACATGGTTTGACTCCCGAACATCACCGACGT
GTCTCCTGTTTTTCTGGGTGGCCTCGGGACACCTGCCCTGCCCCCACGAGGGTCAGGACTGTGACTCTTT
TTAGGGCCAGGCAGGTGCCTGGACATTTGCCTTGCTGGACGGGGAC
